Addgene plasmid #65098: pBAD33-Gm
Purpose: (Empty Backbone) bacterial expression vector with Gentamycin selection, based on pBAD33
Depositing lab: Juan Tomas. Depositing organization: Universitat de Barcelona. Publication: Genetics and proteomics of Aeromonas salmonicida lipopolysaccharide core biosynthesis. Jimenez N, Lacasta A, Vilches S, Reyes M, Vazquez J, Aquillini E, Merino S, Regue M, Tomas JM. J Bacteriol. 2009 Apr;191(7):2228-36. doi: 10.1128/JB.01395-08. Epub 2009 Jan 16. PubMed 19151135.
Backbone
  Vector backbone: pBAD33
  Backbone manufacturer: Beckwith Lab
  Modifications to backbone: the gentamicin resistance gene (aacC1) of the pUCGmlox vector was used. pUCGmlox was digested with SmaI, and the fragment containing the lox-flanked aacC1 gene was purified and cloned into the PvuII and ScaI sites in previously digested pBAD33, replacing its chloramphenicol resistance gene (cat)
  Vector type: Bacterial Expression
  Promoter: pBAD
Growth in bacteria
  Bacterial resistance: Gentamicin, 10 μg/mL
  Growth temperature: 37°C
  Growth strain: DH5alpha
  Growth instructions: grow in 10ug/ul Gentamycin. Too much gentamycin is toxic for e. coli.
  Copy number: Unknown
Gene/Insert
  Cloning method: Restriction Enzyme
  Sequencing primers: 5′ pBad-Fwd; 3′ pBad-Rev
Terms and licenses: Academic/Nonprofit Terms; Industry Terms: Not Available to Industry
How to cite: pBAD33-Gm was a gift from Juan Tomas (Addgene plasmid # 65098 ; http://n2t.net/addgene:65098 ; RRID:Addgene_65098)
