[The description below was written by a language model from this plasmid's Addgene catalogue record and pLannotate feature annotations shown in this document.]
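Description:
pBAD33-Gm is an empty bacterial expression backbone derived from pBAD33, in which the original chloramphenicol resistance gene (cat) has been replaced by a gentamicin resistance cassette. According to the record, a lox-flanked aacC1 fragment from pUCGmlox was inserted between the PvuII and ScaI sites of pBAD33. The feature table agrees with this: a complete GmR (aacC1, gentamicin acetyltransferase) coding sequence driven by the class 1 integron Pc promoter sits between two loxP sites, with only a short residual CmR fragment beside it. In principle, the loxP sites would allow Cre-mediated excision of the marker. The 5,428 nt plasmid replicates from the p15A origin, which is compatible with ColE1-type plasmids, so it can coexist with a second vector in the same cell; the catalogue lists copy number as unknown. An M13 phage origin is also annotated. The remaining hits (truncated β-lactamase, ColE1-type and RSF origin fragments, IS1, TcR and tet promoter fragments) are partial remnants of the backbone lineage rather than functional elements, and gentamicin is the only selection recorded.

The expression module is the standard arabinose-regulated system. The araC regulator gene is transcribed divergently from the araBAD (pBAD) promoter, which reads into a pUC18/19-type multiple cloning site, followed by a 5S rRNA segment and the rrnB T1 and T2 transcription terminators. A gene cloned into the MCS by restriction enzymes is therefore expressed in response to L-arabinose under AraC control. No insert, tag or reporter is present. The vector suits inducible expression or complementation in bacteria where chloramphenicol selection is unsuitable; the associated publication concerns lipopolysaccharide core biosynthesis in Aeromonas salmonicida.
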