Features (pLannotate 1.2.2; 21 found; start..end, strand, type, name):
     83..961     -  CDS            araC: L-arabinose regulatory protein; araC
    988..1272    +  promoter       araBAD promoter: araBAD; promoter of the L-arabinose operon of E. coli; the araC regulatory gene is transcribed in the opposite direction (Guzman et al., 1995)
   1293..1349    +  misc_feature   MCS: pUC18/19 multiple cloning site
   1433..1548    +  ncRNA          5S rRNA: Accession: RF00001 - 5S ribosomal RNA
   1552..1638    +  terminator     rrnB T1 terminator: Escherichia coli rrnB; transcription terminator T1 from the E. coli rrnB gene
   1730..1757    +  terminator     rrnB T2 terminator: transcription terminator T2 from the E. coli rrnB gene
   1776..1867    +  promoter       AmpR promoter: bla
   1868..1987    +  CDS            AmpR (fragment): β-lactamase; bla; confers resistance to ampicillin, carbenicillin, and related antibiotics
   1988..2282    +  CDS            bla(M) (fragment): β-lactamase lacking the signal sequence; bla(M); allows cytosolic expression of β-lactamase
   2325..2705    +  rep_origin     M13 ori (sequence partly withheld): M13 bacteriophage origin of replication; arrow indicates direction of (+) strand synthesis
   2891..3124    +  rep_origin     ori (fragment): high-copy-number ColE1/pMB1/pBR322/pUC origin of replication
   3335..3364    -  CDS            CmR (fragment): chloramphenicol acetyltransferase confers resistance to chloramphenicol
   3427..3460    -  protein_bind   loxP: Cre-mediated recombination occurs in the 8-bp core sequence (GCATACAT). Cre recombinase
   3503..4036    -  CDS            GmR: gentamycin acetyltransferase; aacC1; confers resistance to gentamycin
   4225..4253    -  promoter       Pc promoter: intI1 (promoter lies within the coding sequence); class 1 integron promoter
   4273..4306    -  protein_bind   loxP: Cre-mediated recombination occurs in the 8-bp core sequence (GCATACAT). Cre recombinase
   4361..4429    +  mobile_element IS1 (fragment): prokaryotic transposable element IS1
   4548..4603    -  rep_origin     RSF ori (fragment): Plasmids containing the RSF 1030 origin of replication can be propagated in E. coli cells that contain additional plasmids with compatible origins.
   4691..5236    -  rep_origin     p15A ori: Plasmids containing the medium-copy-number p15A origin of replication can be propagated in E. coli cells that contain a second plasmid with the ColE1 origin.
   5273..5393    -  CDS            TcR (fragment): tetracycline efflux protein; tet; confers resistance to tetracycline
   5403..5421    +  promoter       tet promoter (fragment): E. coli promoter for tetracycline efflux protein gene
>Addgene plasmid #65098 | pBAD33-Gm | addgene full sequence | sequence record 233791 | Addgene NGS Result
GTGCCTGTCAAATGGACGAAGCAGGGATTCTGCAAACCCTATGCTACTCCGTCAAGCCGTCAATTGTCTG
ATTCGTTACCAATTATGACAACTTGACGGCTACATCATTCACTTTTTCTTCACAACCGGCACGGAACTCG
CTCGGGCTGGCCCCGGTGCATTTTTTAAATACCCGCGAGAAATAGAGTTGATCGTCAAAACCAACATTGC
GACCGACGGTGGCGATAGGCATCCGGGTGGTGCTCAAAAGCAGCTTCGCCTGGCTGATACGTTGGTCCTC
GCGCCAGCTTAAGACGCTAATCCCTAACTGCTGGCGGAAAAGATGTGACAGACGCGACGGCGACAAGCAA
ACATGCTGTGCGACGCTGGCGATATCAAAATTGCTGTCTGCCAGGTGATCGCTGATGTACTGACAAGCCT
CGCGTACCCGATTATCCATCGGTGGATGGAGCGACTCGTTAATCGCTTCCATGCGCCGCAGTAACAATTG
CTCAAGCAGATTTATCGCCAGCAGCTCCGAATAGCGCCCTTCCCCTTGCCCGGCGTTAATGATTTGCCCA
AACAGGTCGCTGAAATGCGGCTGGTGCGCTTCATCCGGGCGAAAGAACCCCGTATTGGCAAATATTGACG
GCCAGTTAAGCCATTCATGCCAGTAGGCGCGCGGACGAAAGTAAACCCACTGGTGATACCATTCGCGAGC
CTCCGGATGACGACCGTAGTGATGAATCTCTCCTGGCGGGAACAGCAAAATATCACCCGGTCGGCAAACA
AATTCTCGTCCCTGATTTTTCACCACCCCCTGACCGCGAATGGTGAGATTGAGAATATAACCTTTCATTC
CCAGCGGTCGGTCGATAAAAAAATCGAGATAACCGTTGGCCTCAATCGGCGTTAAACCCGCCACCAGATG
GGCATTAAACGAGTATCCCGGCAGCAGGGGATCATTTTGCGCTTCAGCCATACTTTTCATACTCCCGCCA
TTCAGAGAAGAAACCAATTGTCCATATTGCATCAGACATTGCCGTCACTGCGTCTTTTACTGGCTCTTCT
CGCTAACCAAACCGGTAACCCCGCTTATTAAAAGCATTCTGTAACAAAGCGGGACCAAAGCCATGACAAA
AACGCGTAACAAAAGTGTCTATAATCACGGCAGAAAAGTCCACATTGATTATTTGCACGGCGTCACACTT
TGCTATGCCATAGCATTTTTATCCATAAGATTAGCGGATCCTACCTGACGCTTTTTATCGCAACTCTCTA
CTGTTTCTCCATACCCGTTTTTTTGGGCTAGCGAATTCGAGCTCGGTACCCGGGGATCCTCTAGAGTCGA
CCTGCAGGCATGCAAGCTTGGCTGTTTTGGCGGATGAGAGAAGATTTTCAGCCTGATACAGATTAAATCA
GAACGCAGAAGCGGTCTGATAAAACAGAATTTGCCTGGCGGCAGTAGCGCGGTGGTCCCACCTGACCCCA
TGCCGAACTCAGAAGTGAAACGCCGTAGCGCCGATGGTAGTGTGGGGTCTCCCCATGCGAGAGTAGGGAA
CTGCCAGGCATCAAATAAAACGAAAGGCTCAGTCGAAAGACTGGGCCTTTCGTTTTATCTGTTGTTTGTC
GGTGAACGCTCTCCTGAGTAGGACAAATCCGCCGGGAGCGGATTTGAACGTTGCGAAGCAACGGCCCGGA
GGGTGGCGGGCAGGACGCCCGCCATAAACTGCCAGGCATCAAATTAAGCAGAAGGCCATCCTGACGGATG
GCCTTTTTGCGTTTCTACAAACTCTTTTGTTTATTTTTCTAAATACATTCAAATATGTATCCGCTCATGA
GACAATAACCCTGATAAATGCTTCAATAATATTGAAAAAGGAAGAGTATGAGTATTCAACATTTCCGTGT
CGCCCTTATTCCCTTTTTTGCGGCATTTTGCCTTCCTGTTTTTGCTCACCCAGAAACGCTGGTGAAAGTA
AAAGATGCTGAAGATCAGTTGGGTGCAGCAAACTATTAACTGGCGAACTACTTACTCTAGCTTCCCGGCA
ACAATTAATAGACTGGATGGAGGCGGATAAAGTTGCAGGACCACTTCTGCGCTCGGCCCTTCCGGCTGGC
TGGTTTATTGCTGATAAATCTGGAGCCGGTGAGCGTGGGTCTCGCGGTATCATTGCAGCACTGGGGCCAG
ATGGTAAGCCCTCCCGTATCGTAGTTATCTACACGACGGGGAGTCAGGCAACTATGGATGAACGAAATAG
ACAGATCGCTGAGATAGGTGCCTCACTGATTAAGCATTGGTAACTGTCAGACCAAGTTTACTCATATATA
CTTTAGATTGATT
[125 nt withheld, positions 2324-2448]
C
[141 nt withheld, positions 2450-2590]
CCTTTGACGTTGGAGTCCACGTTCTTT
[37 nt withheld, positions 2618-2654]
ACCCTATCTCGGGCTATTCTTTTGATTTATAAGGGATTTTGCCGATTTCGGCCTATTGGTTAAAAAATGA
GCTGATTTAACAAAAATTTAACGCGAATTTTAACAAAATATTAACGTTTACAATTTAAAAGGATCTAGGT
GAAGATCCTTTTTGATAATCTCATGACCAAAATCCCTTAACGTGAGTTTTCGTTCCACTGAGCGTCAGAC
CCCGTAGAAAAGATCAAAGGATCTTCTTGAGATCCTTTTTTTCTGCGCGTAATCTGCTGCTTGCAAACAA
AAAAACCACCGCTACCAGCGGTGGTTTGTTTGCCGGATCAAGAGCTACCAACTCTTTTTCCGAAGGTAAC
TGGCTTCAGCAGAGCGCAGATACCAAATACTGTCCTTCTAGTGTAGCCGTAGTTAGGCCACCACTTCAAG
AACTCTGTAGCACCGCCTACATACCTCGCTCTGCTAATCCTGTTACCAGTCAGGCATTTGAGAAGCACAC
GGTCACACTGCTTCCGGTAGTCAATAAACCGGTAAACCAGCAATAGACATAAGCGGCTATTTAACGACCC
TGCCCTGAACCGACGACCGGGTCGAATTTGCTTTCGAATTTCTGCCATTCATCCGCTTATTATCACTTAT
TCAGGCGTAGCAACCAGGCGTTTAAGGGCACCAATAACTGCCTTAAAAAAATTACGCCCCGCCCTGCCAC
TCATCGCAGTGGGTACCGAGCTCACCGGTTAACACGCGTACGTAGGGCCCGCGGTATCGATAAGCTGGAT
CCATAACTTCGTATAATGTATGCTATACGAAGTTATCTACGCGTCGGCCGGGAAGCCGATCTCGGCTTGA
ACGAATTGTTAGGTGGCGGTACTTGGGTCGATATCAAAGTGCATCACTTCTTCCCGTATGCCCAACTTTG
TATAGAGAGCCACTGCGGGATCGTCACCGTAATCTGCTTGCACGTAGATCACATAAGCACCAAGCGCGTT
GGCCTCATGCTTGAGGAGATTGATGAGCGCGGTGGCAATGCCCTGCCTCCGGTGCTCGCCGGAGACTGCG
AGATCATAGATATAGATCTCACTACGCGGCTGCTCAAACTTGGGCAGAACGTAAGCCGCGAGAGCGCCAA
CAACCGCTTCTTGGTCGAAGGCAGCAAGCGCGATGAATGTCTTACTACGGAGCAAGTTCCCGAGGTAATC
GGAGTCCGGCTGATGTTGGGAGTAGGTGGCTACGTCTCCGAACTCACGACCGAAAAGATCAAGAGCAGCC
CGCATGGATTTGACTTGGTCAGGGCCGAGCCTACATGTGCGAATGATGCCCATACTTGAGCCACCTAACT
TTGTTTTAGGGCGACTGCCCTGCTGCGTAACATCGTTGCTGCTGCGTAACATCGTTGCTGCTCCATAACA
TCAAACATCGACCCACGGCGTAACGCGCTTGCTGCTTGGATGCCCGAGGCATAGACTGTACAAAAAAACA
GTCATAACAAGCCATGAAAACCGCCACTGCGCCGTTACCACCGCTGCGTTCGGTCAAGGTTCTGGACCAG
CTGCGTGAGCGCATACGCTACTTGCATTACAGTTTACGAACCGAACAGGCTTATGTCAATTCGAGAATTG
ACGCGTAGATAACTTCGTATAATGTATGCTATACGAAGTTATGCGGCCGCCATATGCATCCATGGTACCA
ATTGTACAGCTGAAGAGCTCGGTACCCTGTCCCTCCTGTTCAGCTACTGACGGGGTGGTGCGTAACGGCA
AAAGCACCGCCGGACATCAGCGCTAGCGGAGTGTATACTGGCTTACTATGTTGGCACTGATGAGGGTGTC
AGTGAAGTGCTTCATGTGGCAGGAGAAAAAAGGCTGCACCGGTGCGTCAGCAGAATATGTGATACAGGAT
ATATTCCGCTTCCTCGCTCACTGACTCGCTACGCTCGGTCGTTCGACTGCGGCGAGCGGAAATGGCTTAC
GAACGGGGCGGAGATTTCCTGGAAGATGCCAGGAAGATACTTAACAGGGAAGTGAGAGGGCCGCGGCAAA
GCCGTTTTTCCATAGGCTCCGCCCCCCTGACAAGCATCACGAAATCTGACGCTCAAATCAGTGGTGGCGA
AACCCGACAGGACTATAAAGATACCAGGCGTTTCCCCCTGGCGGCTCCCTCGTGCGCTCTCCTGTTCCTG
CCTTTCGGTTTACCGGTGTCATTCCGCTGTTATGGCCGCGTTTGTCTCATTCCACGCCTGACACTCAGTT
CCGGGTAGGCAGTTCGCTCCAAGCTGGACTGTATGCACGAACCCCCCGTTCAGTCCGACCGCTGCGCCTT
ATCCGGTAACTATCGTCTTGAGTCCAACCCGGAAAGACATGCAAAAGCACCACTGGCAGCAGCCACTGGT
AATTGATTTAGAGGAGTTAGTCTTGAAGTCATGCGCCGGTTAAGGCTAAACTGAAAGGACAAGTTTTGGT
GACTGCGCTCCTCCAAGCCAGTTACCTCGGTTCAAAGAGTTGGTAGCTCAGAGAACCTTCGAAAAACCGC
CCTGCAAGGCGGTTTTTTCGTTTTCAGAGCAAGAGATTACGCGCAGACCAAAACGATCTCAAGAAGATCA
TCTTATTAATCAGATAAAATATTTCTAGGCTCATGAGCCCGAAGTGGCGAGCCCGATCTTCCCCATCGGT
GATGTCGGCGATATAGGCGCCAGCAACCGCACCTGTGGCGCCGGTGATGCCGGCCACGATGCGTCCGGCG
TAGAGGATCTGCTCATGTTTGACAGCTTATCATCGATGCATAAT
