>Addgene plasmid #65098 | pBAD33-Gm | addgene partial sequence | sequence record 112335 | pBAD-F 5'-ATGCCATAGCATTTTTATCC-3'
CGCACTCTCTACTGTTTCTCCATACCCGTTTTTTTGGGCTAGCGAATTCGAGCTCGGTACCCGGGGATCC
TCTAGAGTCGACCTGCAGGCATGCAAGCTTGGCTGTTTTGGCGGATGAGAGAAGATTTTCAGCCTGATAC
AGATTAAATCAGAACGCAGAAGCGGTCTGATAAAACAGAATTTGCCTGGCGGCAGTAGCGCGGTGGTCCC
ACCTGACCCCATGCCGAACTCAGAAGTGAAACGCCGTAGCGCCGATGGTAGTGTGGGGTCTCCCCATGCG
AGAGTAGGGAACTGCCAGGCATCAAATAAAACGAAAGGCTCAGTCGAAAGACTGGGCCTTTCGTTTTATC
TGTTGTTTGTCGGTGAACGCTCTCCTGAGTAGGACAAATCCGCCGGGAGCGGATTTGAACGTTGCGAAGC
AACGGCCCGGAGGGTGGCGGGCAGGACGCCCGCCATAAACTGCCAGGCATCAAATTAAGCAGAAGGCCAT
CCTGACGGATGGCCTTTTTGCGTTTCTACAAACTCTTTTGTTTATTTTTCTAAATACATTCAAATATGTA
TCCGCTCATGAGACAATAACCCTGATAAATGCTTCAATAATATTG
