>Addgene plasmid #65098 | pBAD33-Gm | addgene partial sequence | sequence record 112337 | pBAD-R 5'-GATTTAATCTGTATCAGG-3'
GCTTGCATGCCTGCAGGTCGACTCTAGAGGATCCCCGGGTACCGAGCTCGAATTCGCTAGCCCAAAAAAA
CGGGTATGGAGAAACAGTAGAGAGTTGCGATAAAAAGCGTCAGGTAGGATCCGCTAATCTTATGGATAAA
AATGCTATGGCATAGCAAAGTGTGACGCCGTGCAAATAATCAATGTGGACTTTTCTGCCGTGATTATAGA
CACTTTTGTTACGCGTTTTTGTCATGGCTTTGGTCCCGCTTTGTTACAGAATGCTTTTAATAAGCGGGGT
TACCGGTTTGGTTAGCGAGAAGAGCCAGTAAAAGACGCAGTGACGGCAATGTCTGATGCAATATGGACAA
TTGGTTTCTTCTCTGAATGGCGGGAGTATGAAAAGTATGGCTGAAGCGCAAAATGATCCCCTGCTGCCGG
GATACTCGTTTAATGCCCATCTGGTGGCGGGTTTAACGCCGATTGAGGCCAACGGTTATCTCGATTTTTT
TATCGACCGACCGCTGGGAATGAAAGGTTATATTCTCAATCTCACCATTCGCGGTCAGGGGGTGGTGAAA
AATCAGGGACGAGAATTTGTTTGCCGACCGGGTGATATTTTGCTGTTCCCGCCAGGAGAGATTCATCACT
ACGGTCGTCATCCGGAGGCTCGCGAATGGTATCACCAGTGGGTTTACTTTCGTCCGCGCGCCTACTGGCA
TGAATGGCTTAACTGGCCGTCAATA
